Addgene plasmid #12234: pSJS 1240
Purpose: (Empty Backbone)
Depositing lab: Sung-Hou Kim. Depositing organization: Lawrence Berkeley National Laboratory. Publication: Overexpression of archaeal proteins in Escherichia coli. Rosalind Kim, Steve J. Sandler, Stanley Goldman, Hisao Yokota, Alvin J. Clark and Sung-Hou Kim. Biotechnology Letters. March 1998. 20(3): 207-210. 10.1023/A:1005305330517.
Backbone
  Vector backbone: pSJS1240
  Backbone size (bp): 4245
  Vector type: Bacterial Expression
Growth in bacteria
  Bacterial resistance: Spectinomycin, 50 μg/mL
  Growth temperature: 37°C
  Growth strain: DH5alpha
  Copy number: Unknown
Gene/Insert
  Gene/Insert name: None
  Cloning method: Restriction Enzyme
  Sequencing primers: 5′ n/a
Terms and licenses: Academic/Nonprofit Terms; Industry Terms: Not Available to Industry
How to cite: pSJS 1240 was a gift from Sung-Hou Kim (Addgene plasmid # 12234)
