[The description below was written by a language model from this plasmid's Addgene catalogue record and the feature table of its GenBank file.]
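Description:
pSJS 1240 is a bacterial helper plasmid catalogued as an empty backbone of the "bacterial expression" type, with no cloned insert. It replicates from the medium-copy p15A origin, which is compatible with ColE1/pBR322-type origins, so it can be maintained in the same E. coli cell as a conventional expression vector. The catalogue lists spectinomycin as the selection, matching the annotated aadA gene (aminoglycoside adenylyltransferase, conferring spectinomycin and streptomycin resistance). The feature table also shows an apparently full-length chloramphenicol acetyltransferase gene with its own cat promoter, although chloramphenicol is not listed as a selection on the repository page.

The functional payload is a pair of E. coli tRNA genes: argU, encoding the tRNA-Arg that reads AGA and AGG, and ileX, encoding the tRNA-Ile that reads AUA. These codons are rare in E. coli but can be frequent in genes from other organisms, where limited supply of the cognate tRNAs can cause stalling, misincorporation or poor yield during heterologous expression. Supplying extra copies of these tRNAs from a compatible second plasmid relieves that bottleneck. This fits the associated publication on overexpression of archaeal proteins in E. coli. No promoters for the tRNA genes, and no expression cassette or multiple cloning site for a protein of interest, are annotated, so the plasmid is best understood as a co-transformed codon-supplementation helper rather than an expression vector in its own right.

The catalogue gives a backbone size of 4245 bp, whereas the held sequence record is 5614 bp. The record does not explain this difference, and a sizeable stretch between the cat and aadA genes is unannotated.
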