LOCUS       Exported 5614 bp ds-DNA circular SYN 12-MAY-2021
DEFINITION  synthetic circular DNA
ACCESSION   .
VERSION     .
KEYWORDS    pSJS 1240
SOURCE      synthetic DNA construct
  ORGANISM  synthetic DNA construct
REFERENCE   1 (bases 1 to 5614)
  AUTHORS   Rosalind Kim, Steve J. Sandler, Stanley Goldman, Hisao Yokota, Alvin
            J. Clark, Sung-Hou Kim
  TITLE     Overexpression of archaeal proteins in Escherichia coli
  JOURNAL   Biotechnology Letters. March 1998. 20(3): 207-210.
REFERENCE   2 (bases 1 to 5614)
  AUTHORS   .
  TITLE     Direct Submission
  JOURNAL   Exported May 12, 2021 from SnapGene Server 1.1.58
            http://www.snapgene.com
FEATURES             Location/Qualifiers
     source          1..5614
                     /organism="synthetic DNA construct"
                     /mol_type="other DNA"
     rep_origin      1..546
                     /direction=RIGHT
                     /label=p15A ori
                     /note="Plasmids containing the medium-copy-number p15A
                     origin of replication can be propagated in E. coli cells
                     that contain a second plasmid with the ColE1 origin. "
     primer_bind     447..466
                     /label=pBR322ori-F
                     /note="pBR322 origin, forward primer"
     primer_bind     663..680
                     /label=L4440
                     /note="L4440 vector, forward primer"
     promoter        1072..1174
                     /label=cat promoter
                     /note="promoter of the E. coli cat gene encoding
                     chloramphenicol acetyltransferase"
     CDS             1175..1834
                     /codon_start=1
                     /gene="cat"
                     /product="chloramphenicol acetyltransferase"
                     /label=CmR
                     /note="confers resistance to chloramphenicol"
                     /translation="MEKKITGYTTVDISQWHRKEHFEAFQSVAQCTYNQTVQLDITAFL
                     KTVKKNKHKFYPAFIHILARLMNAHPEFRMAMKDGELVIWDSVHPCYTVFHEQTETFSS
                     LWSEYHDDFRQFLHIYSQDVACYGENLAYFPKGFIENMFFVSANPWVSFTSFDLNVANM
                     DNFFAPVFTMGKYYTQGDKVLMPLAIQVHHAVCDGFHVGRMLNELQQYCDEWQGGA"
     primer_bind     complement(1241..1260)
                     /label=CAT-R
                     /note="Chloramphenicol resistance gene, reverse primer"
     CDS             complement(3673..4461)
                     /codon_start=1
                     /gene="aadA"
                     /product="aminoglycoside adenylyltransferase (Murphy,
                     1985)"
                     /label=SmR
                     /note="confers resistance to spectinomycin and
                     streptomycin"
                     /translation="MREAVIAEVSTQLSEVVGVIERHLEPTLLAVHLYGSAVDGGLKPH
                     SDIDLLVTVTVRLDETTRRALINDLLETSASPGESEILRAVEVTIVVHDDIIPWRYPAK
                     RELQFGEWQRNDILAGIFEPATIDIDLAILLTKAREHSVALVGPAAEELFDPVPEQDLF
                     EALNETLTLWNSPPDWAGDERNVVLTLSRIWYSAVTGKIAPKDVAADWAMERLPAQYQP
                     VILEARQAYLGQEDRLASRADQLEEFVHYVKGEITKVVGK"
     tRNA            complement(4981..5057)
                     /gene="argU"
                     /product="E. coli tRNA-Arg recognizing AGA and AGG"
                     /label=argU
     tRNA            5304..5379
                     /gene="ileX"
                     /product="E. coli tRNA-Ile recognizing AUA"
                     /label=ileX
ORIGIN
        1 ttgagatcgt tttggtctgc gcgtaatctc ttgctctgaa aacgaaaaaa ccgccttgca
       61 gggcggtttt tcgaaggttc tctgagctac caactctttg aaccgaggta actggcttgg
      121 aggagcgcag tcaccaaaac ttgtcctttc agtttagcct taaccggcgc atgacttcaa
      181 gactaactcc tctaaatcaa ttaccagtgg ctgctgccag tggtgctttt gcatgtcttt
      241 ccgggttgga ctcaagacga tagttaccgg ataaggcgca gcggtcggac tgaacggggg
      301 gttcgtgcat acagtccagc ttggagcgaa ctgcctaccc ggaactgagt gtcaggcgtg
      361 gaatgagaca aacgcggcca taacagcgga atgacaccgg taaaccgaaa ggcaggaaca
      421 ggagagcgca cgagggagcc gccaggggga aacgcctggt atctttatag tcctgtcggg
      481 tttcgccacc actgatttga gcgtcagatt tcgtgatgct tgtcaggggg gcggagccta
      541 tggaaaaacg gctttgccgc ggccctctca cttccctgtt aagtatcttc ctggcatctt
      601 ccaggaaatc tccgccccgt tcgtaagcca tttccgctcg ccgcagtcga acgaccgagc
      661 gtagcgagtc agtgagcgag gaagcggaat atatcctgta tcacatattc tgctgacgca
      721 ccggtgcagc cttttttctc ctgccacatg aagcacttca ctgacaccct catcagtgcc
      781 aacatagtaa gccagtatac actccgctag cgctgatgtc cggcggtgct tttgccgtta
      841 cgcaccaccc cgtcagtagc tgaacaggag ggacagctga tagaaacaga agccactgga
      901 gcacctcaaa aacaccatca tacactaaat cagtaagttg gcagcatcac ccgacgcact
      961 ttgcgccgaa taaatacctg tgacggaaga tcacttcgca gaataaataa atcctggtgt
     1021 ccctgttgat accgggaagc cctgggccaa cttttggcga aaatgagacg ttgatcggca
     1081 cgtaagaggt tccaactttc accataatga aataagatca ctaccgggcg tattttttga
     1141 gttatcgaga ttttcaggag ctaaggaagc taaaatggag aaaaaaatca ctggatatac
     1201 caccgttgat atatcccaat ggcatcgtaa agaacatttt gaggcatttc agtcagttgc
     1261 tcaatgtacc tataaccaga ccgttcagct ggatattacg gcctttttaa agaccgtaaa
     1321 gaaaaataag cacaagtttt atccggcctt tattcacatt cttgcccgcc tgatgaatgc
     1381 tcatccggaa ttccgtatgg caatgaaaga cggtgagctg gtgatatggg atagtgttca
     1441 cccttgttac accgttttcc atgagcaaac tgaaacgttt tcatcgctct ggagtgaata
     1501 ccacgacgat ttccggcagt ttctacacat atattcgcaa gatgtggcgt gttacggtga
     1561 aaacctggcc tatttcccta aagggtttat tgagaatatg tttttcgtct cagccaatcc
     1621 ctgggtgagt ttcaccagtt ttgatttaaa cgtggccaat atggacaact tcttcgcccc
     1681 cgttttcacc atgggcaaat attatacgca aggcgacaag gtgctgatgc cgctggcgat
     1741 tcaggttcat catgccgttt gtgatggctt ccatgtcggc agaatgctta atgaattaca
     1801 acagtactgc gatgagtggc agggcggggc gtaatttttt taaggcagtt attggtgccc
     1861 ttaaacgcct ggttgctacg cctgaataag tgataataag cggatgaatg gcagaaattc
     1921 gaaagcaaat tcgacccggt cgtcggttca gggcagggtc gttaaatagc cgcttatgtc
     1981 tattgctggt ttaccggttt attgactacc ggaagcagtg tgaccgtgtg cttctcaaat
     2041 gcctgaggcc agtttgctca ggctctcccc gtggaggtaa taattgacga tatgatcatt
     2101 tattctgcct cccagagcct gataaaaacg gttagcgctt cgttaataca gatgtaggtg
     2161 ttccacaggg tagccagcag catcctgcga tgcagatccg gaacataatg gtgcagggcg
     2221 cttgtttcgg cgtgggtatg gtggcaggcc ccgtggccgg gggactgttg ggcgctgccg
     2281 gcacctgtcc tacgagttgc atgataaaga agacagtcat aagtgcggcg acgatagtca
     2341 tgccccgcgc ccaccggaag gagctaccgg cagcggtgcg gactgttgta actcagaata
     2401 agaaatgagg ccgctcatgg cgttgactct cagtcatagt atcgtggtat caccggttgg
     2461 ttccactctc tgttgcgggc aacttcagca gcacgtaggg gacttccgcg tttccagact
     2521 ttacgaaaca cggaaaccga agaccattca tgttgttgct caggtcgcag acgttttgca
     2581 gcagcagtcg cttcacgttc gctcgcgtat cggtgattca ttctgctaac cagtaaggca
     2641 accccgccag cctagccggg tcctcaacga caggagcacg atcatgcgca cccgtggcca
     2701 ggacccaacg ctgcccgaga tgcgccgcgt gcggctgctg gagatggcgg acgcgatgga
     2761 tatgttctgc caagggttgg tttgcgcatt cacagttctc cgcaagaatt gattggctcc
     2821 aattcttgga gtggtgaatc cgttagcgag gtgccgccgg cttccattca ggtcgaggtg
     2881 gcccggctcc atgcaccgcg acgcaacgcg gggaggcaga caaggtatag ggcggcgcct
     2941 acaatccatg ccaacccgtt ccatgtgctc gccgaggcgg cataaatcgc cgtgacgatc
     3001 agcggtccaa tgatcgaagt taggctggta agagccgcga gcgatccttg aagctgtccc
     3061 tgatggtcgt catctacctg cctggacagc atggcctgca acgcgggcat cccgatgccg
     3121 ccggaagcga gaagaatcat aatggggaag gccatccagc ctcgcgtcgc gaacgccagc
     3181 aagacgtagc ccagcgcgtc ggccgccatg ccggcgataa tggcctgctt ctcgccgaaa
     3241 cgtttggtgg cgggaccagt gacgaaggct tgagcgaggg cgtgcaagat tccgaatacc
     3301 gcaagcgaca ggccgatcat cgtcgcgctc cagcgaaagc ggtcctcgcc gaaaatgacc
     3361 cagagcgctg ccggcacctg tcctacgagt tgcatgataa agaagacagt cataagtgcg
     3421 gcgacgatag tcatgccccg cgcccaccgg aaggagctga ctgggttgaa ggctctcaag
     3481 ggcatcggtc gacgctctcc cttatgcgac tcctgcatta ggaagcagcc cagtagtagg
     3541 ttgaggccgt tgagcaccgc cgccgcaagg aatggtgcat gcgagctcga cccgcatagt
     3601 cttccccagc tctctaacgc ttgagttaag ccgcgccgcg aagcggcgtc ggcttgaacg
     3661 aattgttaga cattatttgc cgactacctt ggtgatctcg cctttcacgt agtgaacaaa
     3721 ttcttccaac tgatctgcgc gcgaggccaa gcgatcttct tgtccaagat aagcctgcct
     3781 agcttcaagt atgacgggct gatactgggc cggcaggcgc tccattgccc agtcggcagc
     3841 gacatccttc ggcgcgattt tgccggttac tgcgctgtac caaatgcggg acaacgtaag
     3901 cactacattt cgctcatcgc cagcccagtc gggcggcgag ttccatagcg ttaaggtttc
     3961 atttagcgcc tcaaatagat cctgttcagg aaccggatca aagagttcct ccgccgctgg
     4021 acctaccaag gcaacgctat gttctcttgc ttttgtcagc aagatagcca gatcaatgtc
     4081 gatcgtggct ggctcgaaga tacctgcaag aatgtcattg cgctgccatt ctccaaattg
     4141 cagttcgcgc ttagctggat aacgccacgg aatgatgtcg tcgtgcacaa caatggtgac
     4201 ttctacagcg cggagaatct cgctctctcc aggggaagcc gaagtttcca aaaggtcgtt
     4261 gatcaaagct cgccgcgttg tttcatcaag ccttacggtc accgtaacca gcaaatcaat
     4321 atcactgtgt ggcttcaggc cgccatccac tgcggagccg tacaaatgta cggccagcaa
     4381 cgtcggttcg agatggcgct cgatgacgcc aactacctct gatagttgag tcgatacttc
     4441 ggcgatcacc gcttccctca tgatgtttaa ctcctgaatt aagccgcgcc gcgaagcggt
     4501 gtcggcttga atgaattgtt aggcgtcatc ctgtgctccc gagaaccagt accagtacat
     4561 cgctgtttcg ttcgagactt gaggtctagt tttatacgtg aacaggtcaa tgccgccgag
     4621 agtaaagcca cattttgcgt acaaattgca ggcaggtaca ttgttcgttt gtgtctctaa
     4681 tcgtatgcca aggagctgtc tgcttagtgc ccactttttc gcaaattcga tgagactgtg
     4741 cgcgactcct ttgcctcggt gcgtgtgcga cacaacaatg tgttcgatag aggctagatc
     4801 gttccatgtt gagttgagtt caatcttccc gacaagctct tggtcgatga atgcgccata
     4861 gcaagcaggt cgagctcgca tgcgaggaaa atagacgaca tttttggtga taatgtccca
     4921 aatatgtccc actctgaaat tatggaggat ataaagaagg cgtaactgat tgaattgtaa
     4981 tggcgcgccc tgcaggattc gaacctgcgg cccacgactt agaaggtcgt tgctctatcc
     5041 aactgagcta agggcgcgtt gataccgcaa tgcggtgtaa tcgcgtgaat tatacggtca
     5101 acccttgctg agtcaatggc ttttgatctg gttgctgaac aagtgaacga ccgcgtctga
     5161 ttttctgatt tatttcgcta tagcggcaaa caaacgcaca ccgctgcgcg tctgaatcaa
     5221 gaaaacccgt attttcatgt atcaaagtga cctgcagcca agcttggatt gcgacacgga
     5281 gttactttat aatccaatcg attggcccct tagctcagtg gttagagcag gcgactcata
     5341 atcgcttggt cgctggttca agtccagcag gggccaccag cggccgcaaa ggctgacgag
     5401 aaatcgtcag cctttttaag ctttaagccg aattccagca cactggcggc cgttactagt
     5461 ggatccgagc tcggtaccaa gcttatcgat gataagctgt caaacatgag aattacaact
     5521 tatatcgtat ggggctgact tcaggtgcta catttgaaga gataaattgc actgaaatct
     5581 agaaatattt tatctgatta ataagatgat cttc
//
