>Addgene plasmid #12234 | pSJS 1240 | addgene partial sequence | sequence record 18955 | pACYC-F 5'-tgaagtcagccccatacgat-3'
GCTCGGATCACTAGTAACGGCCGCCAGTGTGCTGGAATTCGGCTTAAAGCTTAAAAGGCTGACGATTTCT
CGTCAGCCTTTGCGGCCGCTGGTGGCCCCTGCTGGACTTGAACCAGCGACCAAGCGATTATGAGTCGCCT
GCTCTAACCACTGAGCTAAGGGGCCAATCGATTGGATTATAAAGTAACTCCGTGTCGCAATCCAAGCTTG
GCTGCAGGTCACTTTGATACATGAAAATACGGGTTTTCTTGATTCAGACGCGCAGCGGTGTGCGTTTGTT
TGCCGCTATAGCGAAATAAATCAGAAAATCAGACGCGGTCGTTCACTTGTTCAGCAACCAGATCAAAAGC
CATTGACTCAGCAAGGGTTGACCGTATAATTCACGCGATTACACCGCATTGCGGTATCAACGCGCCCTTA
GCTCAGTTGGATAGAGCAACGACCTTCTAAGTCGTGGGCCGCAGGTTCGAATCCTGCAGGGCGCGCCATT
ACAATTCAATCAGTTACGCCTTCTTTATATCCTCCATAATTTCAGAGTGGGACATATTTGGGACATTATC
ACCAAAAATGTCGTCTATTTTCCTCGCATGCGAGCTCGA
