>Addgene plasmid #12234 | pSJS 1240 | addgene partial sequence | sequence record 362899 | Addgene Partial NGS Result
TGTAATTCTCATGTTTGACAGCTTATCATCGATAAGCTTGGTACCGAGCTCGGATCCACTAGTAACGGCC
GCCAGTGTGCTGGAATTCGGCTTAAAGCTTAAAAAGGCTGACGATTTCTCGTCAGCCTTTGCGGCCGCTG
GTGGCCCCTGCTGGACTTGAACCAGCGACCAAGCGATTATGAGTCGCCTGCTCTAACCACTGAGCTAAGG
GGCCAATCGATTGGATTATAAAGTAACTCCGTGTCGCAATCCAAGCTTGGCTGCAGGTCACTTTGATACA
TGAAAATACGGGTTTTCTTGATTCAGACGCGCAGCGGTGTGCGTTTGTTTGCCGCTATAGCGAAATAAAT
CAGAAAATCAGACGCGGTCGTTCACTTGTTCAGCAACCAGATCAAAAGCCATTGACTCAGCAAGGGTTGA
CCGTATAATTCACGCGATTACACCGCATTGCGGTATCAACGCGCCCTTAGCTCAGTTGGATAGAGCAACG
ACCTTCTAAGTCGTGGGCCGCAGGTTCGAATCCTGCAGGGCGCGCCATTACAATTCAATCAGTTACGCCT
TCTTTATATCCTCCATAATTTCAGAGTGGGACATATTTGGGACATTATCACCAAAAATGTCGTCTATTTT
CCTCGCATGCGAGCTCGACCTGCTTGCTATGGCGCATTCATCGACCAAGAGCTTGTCGGGAAGATTGAAC
TCAACTCAACATGGAACGATCTAGCCTCTATCGAACACATTGTTGTGTCGCACACGCACCGAGGCAAAGG
AGTCGCGCACAGTCTCATCGAATTTGCGAAAAAGTGGGCACTAAGCAGACAGCTCCTTGGCATACGATTA
GAGACACAAACGAACAATGTACCTGCCTGCAATTTGTACGCAAAATGTGGCTTTACTCTCGGCGGCATTG
ACCTGTTCACGTATAAAACTAGACCTCAAGTCTCGAACGAAACAGCGATGTACTGGTACTGGTTCTCGGG
AGCACAGGATGACGCCTAACAATTCATTCAAGCCGACACCGCTTCGCGGCGCGGCTTAATTCAGGAGTTA
AACATCATGAGGGAAGCGGTGATCGCCGAAGTATCGACTCAACTATCAGAGGTAGTTGGCGTCATCGAGC
GCCATCTCGAACCGACGTTGCTGGCCGTACATTTGTACGGCTCCGCAGTGGATGGCGGCCTGAAGCCACA
CAGTGATATTGATTTGCTGGTTACGGTGACCGTAAGGCTTGATGAAACAACGCGGCGAGCTTTGATCAAC
GACCTTTTGGAAACTTCGGCTTCCCCTGGAGAGAGCGAGATTCTCCGCGCTGTAGAAGTCACCATTGTTG
TGCACGACGACATCATTCCGTGGCGTTATCCAGCTAAGCGCGAACTGCAATTTGGAGAATGGCAGCGCAA
TGACATTCTTGCAGGTATCTTCGAGCCAGCCACGATCGACATTGATCGTTACTATTAATAGATATTGATA
GACTTCCAAGAACGCCATAACCGATCATTATCCATGATGGGGCGCATGTCGCANGCGATTAGTCTGAGCA
TTATATACACGTGAGGCCGCGGACGGGTGATGCATTCTGCTAACCAGTAAGGCAACCCCGCCAGCCTAGC
CGGGTCCTCAACGACAGGAGCACGATCATGCGCACCCGTGGCCAGGACCCAACGCKGCCCGAGATGCGCC
GCGTGCGGCKGCTGGAGATGGCGGACGCGATGGATATGTTCTGCCAAGGGTTGGTTTGCGCATTCACAGT
YCTCCGCAAGAATTGATTGGCTCCAATTCTTGGAGTGGTGAATCCGTTAGCGAGGTGCCGCCGGCTTCCA
TTCAGGTCGAGGTGGCCCGGCTCCATGCACCGCGACGCAACGCGGGGAGGCAGACAAGGTATAGGGCGGC
GCCTACAATCCATGCCAACCCGTTCCATGTGCTCGCCGAGGCGGCATAAATCGCCGTGACGATCAGCGGT
CCAATGATCGAAGTTAGGCTGGTAAGAGCCGCGAGCGATCCTTGAAGCTGTCCCTGATGGTCGTCATCTA
CCTGCCTGGACAGCATGGCCTGCAACGCGGGCATCCCGATGCCGCCGGAAGCGAGAAGAATCATAATGGG
GAAGGCCATCCAGCCTCGCGTCGCGAACGCCAGCAAGACGTAGCCCAGCGCGTCGGCCGCCATGCCGGCG
ATAATGGCCTGCTTCTCGCCGAAACGTTTGGTGGCGGGACCAGTGACGAAGGCTTGAGCGAGGGCGTGCA
AGATTCCGAATACCGCAAGCGACAGGCCGATCATCGTCGCGCTCCAGCGAAAGCGGTCCTCGCCGAAAAT
GACCCAGAGCGCTGCCGGCACCTGTCCTACGAGTTGCATGATAAAGAAGACAGTCATAAGTGCGGCGACG
ATAGTCATGCCCCGCGCCCACCGGAAGGAGCTGACTGGGTTGAAGGCTCTCAAGGGCATCGGTCGACGCT
CTCCCTTATGCGACTCCTGCATTAGGAAGCAGCCCAGTAGTAGGTTGAGGCCGTTGAGCACCGCCGCCGC
AAGGAATGGTGCATGCGAGCTCGACCCGCATAGTCTTCCCCAGCTCTCTAACGCTTGAGTTAAGCCGCGC
CGCGAAGCGGCGTCGGCTTGAACGAATTGTTAGACATTATTTGCCGACTACCTTGGTGATCTCGCCTTTC
ACGTAGTGAACAAATTCTTCCAACTGATCTGCGCGCGAGGCCAAGCGATCTTCTTGTCCAAGATAAGCCT
GCCTAGCTTCAAGTATGACGGGCTGATACTGGGCCGGCAGGCGCTCCATTGCCCAGTCGGCAGCGACATC
CTTCGGCGCGATTTTGCCGGTTACTGCGCTGTACCAAATGCGGGACAACGTAAGCACTACATTTCGCTCA
TCGCCAGCCCAGTCGGGCGGCGAGTTCCATAGCGTTAAGGTTTCATTTAGCGCCTCAAATAGATCCTGTT
CAGGAACCGGATCAAAGAGTTCCTCCGCCGCTGGACCTACCAAGGCAACGCTATGTTCTCTTGCTTTTGT
CAGCAAGATAGCCAGATCAATGTCGATCGTGGCTGGCTCGAAGATACCTGCAAGAATGTCATTGCGCTGC
CATTCTCCAAATTGCAGTTCGCGCTTAGCTGGATAACGCCACGGAATGATGTCGTCGTGCACAACAATGG
TGACTTCTACAGCGCGGAGAATCTCGCTCTCTCCAGGGGAAGCCGAAGTTTCCAAAAGGTCGTTGATCAA
AGCTCGCCGCGTTGTTTCATCAAGCCTTACGGTCACCGTAACCAGCAAATCAATATCACTGTGTGGCTTC
AGGCCGCCATCCACTGCGGAGCCGTACAAATGTACGGCCAGCAACGTCGGTTCGAGATGGCGCTCGATGA
CGCCAACTACCTCTGATAGTTGAGTCGATACTTCGGCGATCACCGCTTCCCTCATGATGTTTAACTCCTG
AATTAAGCCGCGCCGCGAAGCGGTGTCGGCTTGAATGAATTGTTAGGCGTCATCCTGTGCTCCCGAGAAC
CAGTACCAGTACATCGCTGTTTCGTTCGAGACTTGAGGTCTAGTTTTATACGTGAACAGGTCAATGCCGC
CGAGAGTAAAGCCACATTTTGCGTACAAATTGCAGGCAGGTACATTGTTCGTTTGTGTCTCTAATCGTAT
GCCAAGGAGCTGTCTGCTTAGTGCCCACTTTTTCGCAAATTCGATGAGACTGTGCGCGACTCCTTTGCCT
CGGTGCGTGTGCGACACAACAATGTGTTCGATAGAGGCTAGATCGTTCCATGTTGAGTTGAGTTCAATCT
TCCCGACAAGCTCTTGGTCGATGAATGCGCCATAGCAAGCAGGTCGAGCTCGCATGCACCATTCCTTGCG
GCGGCGGTGCTCAACGGCCTCAACCTACTACTGGGCTGCTTCCTAATGCAGGAGTCGCATAAGGGAGAGC
GTCGACCGATGCCCTTGAGAGCCTTCAACCCAGTCAGCTCCTTCCGGTGGGCGCGGGGCATGACTATCGT
CGCCGCACTTATGACTGTCTTCTTTATCATGCAACTCGTAGGACAGGTGCCGGCAGCGCTCTGGGTCATT
TTCGGCGAGGACCGCTTTCGCTGGAGCGCGACGATGATCGGCCTGTCGCTTGCGGTATTCGGAATCTTGC
ACGCCCTCGCTCAAGCCTTCGTCACTGGTCCCGCCACCAAACGTTTCGGCGAGAAGCAGGCCATTATCGC
CGGCATGGCGGCCGACGCGCTGGGCTACGTCTTGCTGGCGTTCGCGACGCGAGGCTGGATGGCCTTCCCC
ATTATGATTCTTCTCGCTTCCGGCGGCATCGGGATGCCCGCGTTGCAGGCCATGCTGTCCAGGCAGGTAG
ATGACGACCATCAGGGACAGCTTCAAGGATCGCTCGCGGCTCTTACCAGCCTAACTTCGATCATTGGACC
GCTGATCGTCACGGCGATTTATGCCGCCTCGGCGAGCACATGGAACGGGTTGGCATGGATTGTAGGCGCC
GCCCTATACCTTGTCTGCCTCCCCGCGTTGCGTCGCGGTGCATGGAGCCGGGCCACCTCGACCTGAATGG
AAGCCGGCGGCACCTCGCTAACGGATTCACCACTCCAAGAATTGGAGCCAATCAATTCTTGCGGAGAACT
GTGAATGCGCAAACCAACCCTTGGCAGAACATATCCATCGCGTCCGCCATCTCCAGCAGCCGCACGCGGC
GCATCTCGGGCAGCGTTGGGTCCTGGCCACGGGTGCGCATGATCGTGCTCCTGTCGTTGAGGACCCGGCT
AGGCTGGCGGGGTTGCCTTACTGGTTAGCAGAATGAATCACCGATACGCGAGCGAACGTGAAGCGACTGC
TGCTGCAAAACGTCTGCGACCTGAGCAACAACATGAATGGTCTTCGGTTTCCGTGTTTCGTAAAGTCTGG
AAACGCGGAAGTCCCCTACGTGCTGCTGAAGTTGCCCGCAACAGAGAGTGGAACCAACCGGTGATACCAC
GATACTATGACTGAGAGTCAACGCCATGAGCGGCCTCATTTCTTATTCTGAGTTACAACAGTCCGCACCG
CTGCCGGTAGCTCCTTCCGGTGGGCGCGGGGCATGACTATCGTCGCCGCACTTATGACTGTCTTCTTTAT
CATGCAACTCGTAGGACAGGTGCCGGCAGCGCCCAACAGTCCCCCGGCCACGGGGCCTGCCACCATACCC
ACGCCGAAACAAGCGCCCTGCACCATTATGTTCCGGATCTGCATCGCAGGATGCTGCTGGCTACCCTGTG
GAACACCTACATCTGTATTAACGAAGCGCTAACCGTTTTTATCAGGCTCTGGGAGGCAGAATAAATGATC
ATATCGTCAATTATTACCTCCACGGGGAGAGCCTGAGCAAACTGGCCTCAGGCATTTGAGAAGCACACGG
TCACACTGCTTCCGGTAGTCAATAAACCGGTAAACCAGCAATAGACATAAGCGGCTATTTAACGACCCTG
CCCTGAACCGACGACCGGGTCGAATTTGCTTTCGAATTTCTGCCATTCATCCGCTTATTATCACTTATTC
AGGCGTAGCAACCAGGCGTTTAAGGGCACCAATAACTGCCTTAAAAAAATTACGCCCCGCCCTGCCACTC
ATCGCAGTACTGTTGTAATTCATTAAGCATTCTGCCGACATGGAAGCCATCACAAACGGCATGATGAACC
TGAATCGCCAGCGGCATCAGCACCTTGTCGCCTTGCGTATAATATTTGCCCATGGTGAAAACGGGGGCGA
AGAAGTTGTCCATATTGGCCACGTTTAAATCAAAACTGGTGAAACTCACCCAGGGATTGGCTGAGACGAA
AAACATATTCTCAATAAACCCTTTAGGGAAATAGGCCAGGTTTTCACCGTAACACGCCACATCTTGCGAA
TATATGTGTAGAAACTGCCGGAAATCGTCGTGGTATTCACTCCAGAGCGATGAAAACGTTTCAGTTTGCT
CATGGAAAACGGTGTAACAAGGGTGAACACTATCCCATATCACCAGCTCACCGTCTTTCATTGCCATACG
GAATTCCGGATGAGCATTCATCAGGCGGGCAAGAATGTGAATAAAGGCCGGATAAAACTTGTGCTTATTT
TTCTTTACGGTCTTTAAAAAGGCCGTAATATCCAGCTGAACGGTCTGGTTATAGGTACATTGAGCAACTG
ACTGAAATGCCTCAAAATGTTCTTTACGATGCCATTGGGATATATCAACGGTGGTATATCCAGTGATTTT
TTTCTCCATTTTAGCTTCCTTAGCTCCTGAAAATCTCGATAACTCAAAAAATACGCCCGGTAGTGATCTT
ATTTCATTATGGTGAAAGTTGGAACCTCTTACGTGCCGATCAACGTCTCATTTTCGCCAAAAGTTGGCCC
AGGGCTTCCCGGTATCAACAGGGACACCAGGATTTATTTATTCTGCGAAGTGATCTTCCGTCACAGGTAT
TTATTCGGCGCAAAGTGCGTCGGGTGATGCTGCCAACTTACTGATTTAGTGTATGATGGTGTTTTTGAGG
TGCTCCAGTGGCTTCTGTTTCTATCAGCTGTCCCTCCTGTTCAGCTACTGACGGGGTGGTGCGTAACGGC
AAAAGCACCGCCGGACATCAGCGCTAGCGGAGTGTATACTGGCTTACTATGTTGGCACTGATGAGGGTGT
CAGTGAAGTGCTTCATGTGGCAGGAGAAAAAAGGCTGCACCGGTGCGTCAGCAGAATATGTGATACAGGA
TATATTCCGCTTCCTCGCTCACTGACTCGCTACGCTCGGTCGTTCGACTGCGGCGAGCGGAAATGGCTTA
CGAACGGGGCGGAGATTTCCTGGAAGATGCCAGGAAGATACTTAACAGGGAAGTGAGAGGGCCGCGGCAA
AGCCGTTTTTCCATAGGCTCCGCCCCCCTGACAAGCATCACGAAATCTGACGCTCAAATCAGTGGTGGCG
AAACCCGACAGGACTATAAAGATACCAGGCGTTTCCCCCTGGCGGCTCCCTCGTGCGCTCTCCTGTTCCT
GCCTTTCGGTTTACCGGTGTCATTCCGCTGTTATGGCCGCGTTTGTCTCATTCCACGCCTGACACTCAGT
TCCGGGTAGGCAGTTCGCTCCAAGCTGGACTGTATGCACGAACCCCCCGTTCAGTCCGACCGCTGCGCCT
TATCCGGTAACTATCGTCTTGAGTCCAACCCGGAAAGACATGCAAAAGCACCACTGGCAGCAGCCACTGG
TAATTGATTTAGAGGAGTTAGTCTTGAAGTCATGCGCCGGTTAAGGCTAAACTGAAAGGACAAGTTTTGG
TGACTGCGCTCCTCCAAGCCAGTTACCTCGGTTCAAAGAGTTGGTAGCTCAGAGAACCTTCGAAAAACCG
CCCTGCAAGGCGGTTTTTTCGTTTTCAGAGCAAGAGATTACGCGCAGACCAAAACGATCTCAAGAAGATC
ATCTTATTAATCAGATAAAATATTTCTAGATTTCAGTGCAATTTATCTCTTCAAATGTAGCACCTGAAGT
CAGCCCCATACGATATAAGT
